>Addgene plasmid #233988 | makeTCR_Hs.TRAV8-4 | addgene full sequence | sequence record 468308 | Addgene NGS Result
CGTCTCAGATGCTCCTGCTGCTCGTCCCAGTGCTCGAGGTGATTTTTACCCTGGGAGGAACCAGAGCCCA
GTCGGTGACCCAGCTTGGCAGCCATGTCTCTGTCTCTGAAGGAGCCCTGGTTCTGTTGAGGTGCAACTAC
TCATCGTCTGTTCCACCATATCTCTTCTGGTATGTGCAATACCCCAACCAAGGACTCCAGCTTCTCCTGA
AGTACACATCAGCGGCCACCCTGGTTAAAGGCATCAACGGTTTTGAGGCTGAATTTAAGAAGAGTGAAAC
CTCCTTCCACCTGACGAAACCATCAGCCCATATGAGCGACGCGGCTGAGTACTTCTGTTGAGACGCAGGG
AAGATGGCCGCGAAGAAAACGTCATAGCTGTTTCCTGACTGACCATTTAAATCATACCTGACCTCCATAG
CAGAAAGTCAAAAGCCTCCGACCGGAGGCTTTTGACTTGATCGGCACGTAAGAGGTTCCAACTTTCACCA
TAATGAAATAAGATCACTACCGGGCGTATTTTTTGAGTTATCGAGATTTTCAGGAGCTAAGGAAGCTAAA
ATGGAGAAAAAAATCACTGGATATACCACCGTTGATATATCCCAATGGCATCGTAAAGAACATTTTGAGG
CATTTCAGTCAGTTGCTCAATGTACCTATAACCAGACCGTTCAGCTGGATATTACGGCCTTTTTAAAGAC
CGTAAAGAAAAATAAGCACAAGTTTTATCCGGCCTTTATTCACATTCTTGCCCGCCTGATGAATGCTCAT
CCGGAATTTCGTATGGCAATGAAAGACGGTGAGCTGGTGATATGGGATAGTGTTCACCCTTGTTACACCG
TTTTCCATGAGCAAACTGAAACGTTTTCATCGCTCTGGAGTGAATACCACGACGATTTCCGGCAGTTTCT
ACACATATATTCGCAAGATGTGGCGTGTTACGGTGAAAACCTGGCCTATTTCCCTAAAGGGTTTATTGAG
AATATGTTTTTTGTCTCAGCCAATCCCTGGGTGAGTTTCACCAGTTTTGATTTAAACGTGGCCAATATGG
ACAACTTCTTCGCCCCCGTTTTCACCATGGGCAAATATTATACGCAAGGCGACAAGGTGCTGATGCCGCT
GGCGATTCAGGTTCATCATGCCGTTTGTGATGGCTTCCATGTCGGCAGAATGCTTAATGAATTACAACAG
TACTGCGATGAGTGGCAGGGCGGGGCGTAATGAGGGCCCAAATGTAATCACCTGGCTCACCTTCGGGTGG
GCCTTTCTGCGTTGCTGGCGTTTTTCCATAGGCTCCGCCCCCCTGACGAGCATCACAAAAATCGATGCTC
AAGTCAGAGGTGGCGAAACCCGACAGGACTATAAAGATACCAGGCGTTTCCCCCTGGAAGCTCCCTCGTG
CGCTCTCCTGTTCCGACCCTGCCGCTTACCGGATACCTGTCCGCCTTTCTCCCTTCGGGAAGCGTGGCGC
TTTCTCATAGCTCACGCTGTAGGTATCTCAGTTCGGTGTAGGTCGTTCGCTCCAAGCTGGGCTGTGTGCA
CGAACCCCCCGTTCAGCCCGACCGCTGCGCCTTATCCGGTAACTATCGTCTTGAGTCCAACCCGGTAAGA
CACGACTTATCGCCACTGGCAGCAGCCACTGGTAACAGGATTAGCAGAGCGAGGTATGTAGGCGGTGCTA
CAGAGTTCTTGAAGTGGTGGCCTAACTACGGCTACACTAGAAGAACAGTATTTGGTATCTGCGCTCTGCT
GAAGCCAGTTACCTCGGAAAAAGAGTTGGTAGCTCTTGATCCGGCAAACAAACCACCGCTGGTAGCGGTG
GTTTTTTTGTTTGCAAGCAGCAGATTACGCGCAGAAAAAAAGGATCTCAAGAAGATCCTTTGATTTTCTA
CCGAAGAAAGGCCCACCCGTGAAGGTGAGCCAGTGAGTTGATTGCAGTCCAGTTACGCTGGAGTCTGAGG
CTCGTCCTGAATGATATCAAGCTTGAATTCGTTTGTAAAACGACGGCCAGTGCTAACCGTATCGCATTGG
CCATACCTACA
Features (pLannotate 1.2.2; 8 found; start..end, strand, type, name):
      9..338     +  CDS            TVA1_MOUSE (fragment): Experimental evidence at protein level: Swiss-Prot protein existence level 1. From Mus musculus (Mouse).
    426..457     +  terminator     tonB terminator: bidirectional E. coli tonB-P14 transcription terminator
    458..560     +  promoter       cat promoter: promoter of the E. coli cat gene encoding chloramphenicol acetyltransferase
    561..1217    +  CDS            cat: CAT_ECOLX - Experimental evidence at protein level: Swiss-Prot protein existence level 1. This enzyme is an effector of chloramphenicol resistance in bacteria. From Escherichia coli. This protein is used as a marker in many commonly used cloning vectors, such as pACYC184.
   1244..1271    +  terminator     T7Te terminator: phage T7 early transcription terminator
   1283..1870    -  rep_origin     ori: high-copy-number ColE1/pMB1/pBR322/pUC origin of replication
   1892..1921    -  terminator     T3Te terminator: phage T3 early transcription terminator
   1993..2012    -  CDS            lacZα (fragment): LacZα fragment of β-galactosidase; lacZ fragment
