[The description below was written by a language model from this plasmid's Addgene catalogue record and pLannotate feature annotations shown in this document.]
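Description:
makeTCR_Hs.TRAV8-4 is a small (about 2.0 kb) synthetic-biology part plasmid that supplies one human T cell receptor alpha variable gene segment, TRAV8-4, as a module for the makeTCR system, a modular platform for single-step assembly of T cell receptor sequences. The custom pmakeTCR backbone (about 1.7 kb) is minimal. It carries a high-copy ColE1/pUC-type origin for propagation in E. coli and a chloramphenicol acetyltransferase (cat) gene driven by its own promoter for chloramphenicol selection. The tonB, T7Te and T3Te transcription terminators flank these units and insulate the insert position from read-through. A short residual lacZα fragment is also annotated. The listed M13 forward and reverse sequencing primers indicate that M13 primer sites flank the insert.

The payload is a synthetic 331 bp human TRAV8-4 segment with no promoter, so the plasmid is a sequence donor rather than an expression construct. The cloning sites are recorded as four-base sequences at the 5′ and 3′ ends that are not destroyed. This suggests defined overhangs that let the V segment be excised and joined in order with other makeTCR modules, although the record does not name the enzyme used or the other parts of the assembly. The automated annotation labels the insert region as a fragment of a mouse TCR alpha V-region protein. This most likely reflects homology matching by the annotation tool, since the catalogue entry identifies the insert as human. The plasmid is meant to be used with the other parts of the makeTCR collection to build full TCR chains.
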