Addgene plasmid #233988: makeTCR_Hs.TRAV8-4
Purpose: Hs TRAV gene for makeTCR assembly
Depositing lab: Michael Platten. Depositing organization: Deutsches Krebsforschungszentrum (DKFZ). Publication: makeTCR: A Modular Platform for Rapid, Flexible, Scalable, Single-Step T Cell Receptor Synthesis. Hamberger M, Neuhoff M-T, Pietrantonio SV, Boschert T, Maldonado Torres C, Errerd A, Tan CL, Lindner JM, Platten M, Green EW. bioRxiv 2025.04.27.647198 10.1101/2025.04.27.647198.
Backbone
  Vector backbone: pmakeTCR
  Backbone manufacturer: custom
  Backbone size w/o insert (bp): 1710
  Vector type: Synthetic Biology
Growth in bacteria
  Bacterial resistance: Chloramphenicol, 25 μg/mL
  Growth temperature: 37°C
  Growth strain: DH5alpha
  Copy number: High Copy
Gene/Insert
  Gene/Insert name: TRAV8-4 (alt name: ENSG00000211790)
  Species: H. sapiens (human)
  Insert size (bp): 331
  Entrez Gene: TRAV8-4 (a.k.a. TCRAV1S2, TCRAV8S4, TRAV84)
  Promoter: n/a
  Cloning method: Restriction Enzyme; 5′ cloning site GATG (not destroyed); 3′ cloning site CTGT (not destroyed)
  Sequencing primers: 5′ M13 (-21) Forward; 3′ M13 Reverse
Resource information
  A portion of this plasmid was derived from a plasmid made by: synthetic
Terms and licenses: Academic/Nonprofit Terms; Industry Terms: Not Available to Industry
Depositor comments: Please visit https://doi.org/10.1101/2025.04.27.647198 for bioRxiv preprint.
How to cite: makeTCR_Hs.TRAV8-4 was a gift from Michael Platten (Addgene plasmid # 233988 ; http://n2t.net/addgene:233988 ; RRID:Addgene_233988)
